Addgene plasmid #31461: pRS415-IVb
Depositing lab: Ana Kitazono. Depositing organization: University of Alabama in Huntsville. Publication: Optimized protocols and plasmids for in vivo cloning in yeast. Kitazono AA. Gene. 2011 Sep 15;484(1-2):86-9. doi: 10.1016/j.gene.2011.06.006. Epub 2011 Jun 22. PubMed 21722715.
Backbone
  Vector backbone: pRS415
  Backbone size w/o insert (bp): 6021
  Vector type: Yeast Expression
  Selectable markers: LEU2
Growth in bacteria
  Bacterial resistance: Ampicillin, 100 μg/mL
  Growth temperature: 37°C
  Growth strain: DH5alpha
  Copy number: Low Copy
Gene/Insert
  Gene/Insert name: linker
  Insert size (bp): 69
  Cloning method: Restriction Enzyme; 5′ cloning site PstI (not destroyed); 3′ cloning site PstI (not destroyed)
  Sequencing primers: 5′ T3; 3′ T7
Terms and licenses: Academic/Nonprofit Terms; Industry Terms: Not Available to Industry
Depositor comments: pRS plasmid series originally constructed by Sikorski and Hieter (Sikorski, R.S. and Hieter, P. A system of shuttle vectors and yeast host strains designed for efficient manipulation of DNA in Saccharomyces cerevisiae. Genetics 122 (1989), pp. 19-27.)
How to cite: pRS415-IVb was a gift from Ana Kitazono (Addgene plasmid # 31461 ; http://n2t.net/addgene:31461 ; RRID:Addgene_31461)
