[The description below was written by a language model from this plasmid's Addgene catalogue record.]
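Description:
pRS415-IVb is a yeast–E. coli shuttle vector built on the pRS415 backbone (about 6 kb), a member of the widely used pRS plasmid series designed for DNA manipulation in Saccharomyces cerevisiae. In yeast it is selected through the LEU2 auxotrophic marker, which complements leucine auxotrophy in leu2 host strains. In bacteria it confers ampicillin resistance and is recorded as a low-copy plasmid. pRS415 is generally known as a centromeric (CEN/ARS) vector that is maintained at low copy in yeast, although the record itself does not list the replication elements, and no feature table is available to confirm them.

The only modification described is a short 69 bp linker inserted at the PstI site of the polylinker, with PstI sites retained on both sides. The insertion region can be read with the T3 and T7 primers that flank the pRS multiple cloning site. The record does not state the linker's composition or what sites it carries. The associated publication concerns optimized plasmids for in vivo cloning in yeast, so the linker presumably adapts the polylinker for gap-repair cloning, in which a linearized vector and a PCR fragment with matching homologous ends are co-transformed and joined by the yeast recombination machinery.

Although catalogued as a yeast expression vector, no promoter, terminator, tag or reporter is recorded. The plasmid is therefore best regarded as an empty recipient vector for recombination-based cloning, into which users introduce their own genes or expression cassettes under LEU2 selection.
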