>Addgene plasmid #31461 | pRS415-IVb | addgene partial sequence | sequence record 36909 | M13rev
AGGGATTANCCTACTAAAGGGACAAAAGCTGGAGCTCCACCGCGGTGGCGGCCGCTCTAGAACTAGTGGA
TCCCCCGGGCTGCAGATCTCAAGCGCTACGTAGTTTAAACATATGCATGCTAGCCGGCCATGGACGTCTC
GCGAAGGCCTGCAGGAATTCGATATCAAGCTTATCGATACCGTCGACCTCGAGGGGGGGCCCGGTACCCA
ATTCGCCCTATAGTGAGTCGTATTACGCGCGCTCACTGGCCGTCGTTTTACAACGTCGTGACTGGGAAAA
CCCTGGCGTTACCCAACTTAATCGCCTTGCAGCACATCCCCCTTTCGCCAGCTGGCGTAATAGCGAAGAG
GCCCGCACCGATCGCCCTTCCCAACAGTTGCGCAGCCTGAATGGCGAATGG
[124 nt withheld, positions 402-525]
C
[91 nt withheld, positions 527-617]
A
[49 nt withheld, positions 619-667]
CCTTTGACGTTGGAGTCCACGTTCTTT
[37 nt withheld, positions 695-731]
ACCCTATCTCGGTCTATTCTTTTGATTTATAAGGGATTTTGCCGATTTCGGCCTATTGGTTAAAAAAATG
AGCTGATTTAACAAAAATTTAACGCGAATTTTAACAAAATATTAACGCTTACAATTTCCTGATGCGGTAT
TTTCTCCTTACGCATCTGTGCGGTATTTCACACCGCATATCGACCGGTCGAGGAAANCTTCTAGTATATC
TACATACCT
